>Addgene plasmid #191320 | pBetaActin-TUBB2a-mEos3.2 | addgene full sequence | sequence record 381311 | Addgene Partial NGS Result
ACGGTACCGCGGGCCCGGGATCCACCGGATCTAGATAAGTAATGATCATAATCAGCCATATCACATCTGT
AGAGGTTTTACTTGCTTTAAAAAACCTCCCACACCTCCCCCTGAACCTGAAACATAAAATGAATGCAATT
GTTGTTGTTAACTTGTTTATTGCAGCTTATAATGGTTACAAATAAAGCAATAGCATCACAAATTTCACAA
ATAAAGCATTTTTTTCACTGCATTCTAGTTGTGGTTTGTCCAAACTCATCAATGTATCTTATCATGTCTG
GATCAATTCGTAATCATGTCATAGCTGTTTCCTGTGTGAAATTGTTATCCGCTCACAATTCCACACAACA
TACGAGCCGGAAGCATAAAGTGTAAAGCCTGGGGTGCCTAATGAGTGAGCTAACTCACATTAATTGCGTT
GCGCTCACTGCCCGCTTTCCAGTCGGGAAACCTGTCGTGCCAGCTGCATTAATGAATCGGCCAACGCGCG
GGGAGAGGCGGTTTGCGTATTGGGCGCTCTTCCGCTTCCTCGCTCACTGACTCGCTGCGCTCGGTCGTTC
GGCTGCGGCGAGCGGTATCAGCTCACTCAAAGGCGGTAATACGGTTATCCACAGAATCAGGGGATAACGC
AGGAAAGAACATGTGAGCAAAAGGCCAGCAAAAGGCCAGGAACCGTAAAAAGGCCGCGTTGCTGGCGTTT
TTCCATAGGCTCCGCCCCCCTGACGAGCATCACAAAAATCGACGCTCAAGTCAGAGGTGGCGAAACCCGA
CAGGACTATAAAGATACCAGGCGTTTCCCCCTGGAAGCTCCCTCGTGCGCTCTCCTGTTCCGACCCTGCC
GCTTACCGGATACCTGTCCGCCTTTCTCCCTTCGGGAAGCGTGGCGCTTTCTCATAGCTCACGCTGTAGG
TATCTCAGTTCGGTGTAGGTCGTTCGCTCCAAGCTGGGCTGTGTGCACGAACCCCCCGTTCAGCCCGACC
GCTGCGCCTTATCCGGTAACTATCGTCTTGAGTCCAACCCGGTAAGACACGACTTATCGCCACTGGCAGC
AGCCACTGGTAACAGGATTAGCAGAGCGAGGTATGTAGGCGGTGCTACAGAGTTCTTGAAGTGGTGGCCT
AACTACGGCTACACTAGAAGAACAGTATTTGGTATCTGCGCTCTGCTGAAGCCAGTTACCTTCGGAAAAA
GAGTTGGTAGCTCTTGATCCGGCAAACAAACCACCGCTGGTAGCGGTGGTTTTTTTGTTTGCAAGCAGCA
GATTACGCGCAGAAAAAAAGGATCTCAAGAAGATCCTTTGATCTTTTCTACGGGGTCTGACGCTCAGTGG
AACGAAAACTCACGTTAAGGGATTTTGGTCATGAGATTATCAAAAAGGATCTTCACCTAGATCCTTTTAA
ATTAAAAATGAAGTTTTAAATCAATCTAAAGTATATATGAGTAAACTTGGTCTGACAGTTACCAATGCTT
AATCAGTGAGGCACCTATCTCAGCGATCTGTCTATTTCGTTCATCCATAGTTGCCTGACTCCCCGTCGTG
TAGATAACTACGATACGGGAGGGCTTACCATCTGGCCCCAGTGCTGCAATGATACCGCGAGACCCACGCT
CACCGGCTCCAGATTTATCAGCAATAAACCAGCCAGCCGGAAGGGCCGAGCGCAGAAGTGGTCCTGCAAC
TTTATCCGCCTCCATCCAGTCTATTAATTGTTGCCGGGAAGCTAGAGTAAGTAGTTCGCCAGTTAATAGT
TTGCGCAACGTTGTTGCCATTGCTACAGGCATCGTGGTGTCACGCTCGTCGTTTGGTATGGCTTCATTCA
GCTCCGGTTCCCAACGATCAAGGCGAGTTACATGATCCCCCATGTTGTGCAAAAAAGCGGTTAGCTCCTT
CGGTCCTCCGATCGTTGTCAGAAGTAAGTTGGCCGCAGTGTTATCACTCATGGTTATGGCAGCACTGCAT
AATTCTCTTACTGTCATGCCATCCGTAAGATGCTTTTCTGTGACTGGTGAGTACTCAACCAAGTCATTCT
GAGAATAGTGTATGCGGCGACCGAGTTGCTCTTGCCCGGCGTCAATACGGGATAATACCGCGCCACATAG
CAGAACTTTAAAAGTGCTCATCATTGGAAAACGTTCTTCGGGGCGAAAACTCTCAAGGATCTTACCGCTG
TTGAGATCCAGTTCGATGTAACCCACTCGTGCACCCAACTGATCTTCAGCATCTTTTACTTTCACCAGCG
TTTCTGGGTGAGCAAAAACAGGAAGGCAAAATGCCGCAAAAAAGGGAATAAGGGCGACACGGAAATGTTG
AATACTCATACTCTTCCTTTTTCAATATTATTGAAGCATTTATCAGGGTTATTGTCTCATGAGCGGATAC
ATATTTGAATGTATTTAGAAAAATAAACAAATAGGGGTTCCGCGCACATTTCCCCGAAAAGTGCCACCTG
ACGTCTAAGAAACCATTATTATCATGACATTAACCTATAAAAATAGGCGTATCACGAGGCCCTTTCGTCT
CGCGCGTTTCGGTGATGACGGTGAAAACCTCTGACACATGCAGCTCCCGGAGACGGTCACAGCTTGTCTG
TAAGCGGATGCCGGGAGCAGACAAGCCCGTCAGGGCGCGTCAGCGGGTGTTGGCGGGTGTCGGGGCTGGC
TTAACTATGCGGCATCAGAGCAGATTGTACTGAGAGTGCACCATATGCGGTGTGAAATACCGCACAGATG
CGTAAGGAGAAAATACCGCATCAGGCGCCATTCGCCATTCAGGCTGCGCAACTGTTGGGAAGGGCGATCG
GTGCGGGCCTCTTCGCTATTACGCCAGCTGGCGAAAGGGGGATGTGCTGCAAGGCGATTAAGTTGGGTAA
CGCCAGGGTTTTCCCAGTCACGACGTTGTAAAACGACGGCCAGTGCCAAGTTGGGATCTTTGCATTGGCC
CACGGCTCTCAGGATGGGGATGCTCCCCTTCAGCACCCGGTTCCCCTTGGAAACTGATGGTCCTGGCTCT
GTGGCATGGCAGTGGCACTGTGAGGAGCCCCCTACCAGCAGCACACAGTGGGGTTGGCACTGCCACGCTC
CGGATGCCGCGCTCTGATCCAACCCCATAATCAAGGGAACCCGAATTGCCCCATCATTGCCCCCACCACC
CCCATCCTGCCGGGCCCTCACACCCCACGCTGCCTTCTGGTGACATTCCCCAGCCCAAACCCACGGCTTC
ATGGCTACCGCGGGGCATTTCCCATTGCCGCCCCATTATCAGCTCTGCACACCTCCCGCTGTACCCATGC
CTCGTGGCTGCCCTTCTTTGACGTATAATCTTCTAATTAATACCCGGCCTTGTCAAAGTGGAGCACAAAC
GTTAATTAATTCCCCAGCAGGCAGGTAATTAACAGTGTGACTCCCTTTTTGCTGCGAGTGGGGCTGATAC
AGAGAGATGTGGCACTATGGAGCCCACGGGGTCCTGGCACTGGGTGCCCACGGAGGTCCCCATGTGCTGC
AGTGTCACCGCCTCCGAGGAGACAGTATTGTCCCTGCGGTGTCCCTGCAGCTCAGCTCTGTCCACAGGGC
CACCTCCAGTTTGGAGGGGACACAATGCAGCCCCGATGCAACCCATCCTCGCAGCATCCCAGGGACAAAG
ACCCCACTGCAAGACCGCACACAGGGCTGGGTCCCGCTCCCCTAATATCTACAGTGCTTCTTGCATGGCC
CCTTAATCAATGCAGTTAATCAGCATGCGCTCATGCACCGCTCTGGAGCTGCAAAGCCCCTCGCAGCGCT
GCTCACCAACACCGCGCACCGCCCCGGCCCAGCCTGCAGCACGCGCTGCAAACAGGAAAGAAACAAAATA
TTGCCCAAATGTAGGCAAAGGCATTCGGCTGCCTTGACCTCCGCCGGGCCGGGCCCTGCCTGACTCAGCT
CCTTACTCAGCGCTCGCTTCCTCCCTCCGGCTGCCACCGCCGCAGCGCACACCCTGACAAAGAGTGGCCC
TTAACGGGCTCTGAGGTGCACCCAGCAGTGCACTCAGCAGTCCAAGGGCCGGCCTGGAGGTTTGCACCGC
TACGTGCTGACATTAGCATTGAACTTGGCCCTGGGTAGTGCTGCAGGCCGGGCGGGGTGGGTGTAGAGAG
TGCAGCGCGCGTTGCACCCGGTGCCCCTTCCCCTCCCTTGCATCCCAGCAGGCTGCACCCCAGCACCAGG
CCCGTGCATGCATGCTCCTGGTGTTATTGCAGCCTGGTGCATGCATGCGTCTTGATGGTGCAGCGCTGTG
CATGCATCCTCCTTGGTGTGTAGCAGTCTAGTGCATGCATACCCCTCGGTGTTATTGCTGCTCTGTGCAC
GCACGCTCATTGTATCACTTCATCCCAGTGCATGCACTCACACTGGAGCGATTGCTGCTCGGTGCACGCA
CACTCATTGTATCACTGCAGCTCAGTGGCTGCACGCACACCGGTGTTATTGCTGCTCGGTGCGTGCATGC
ACATCAGTGTCGCTGCAGCTCAGTGCATGCACGCTCATTGCCCATCGCTATCCCTGCCTCTCCTGCTGGC
GCTCCCCGGGAGGTGACTTCAAGGGGACCGCAGGACCACCTCGGGGGTGGGGGGAGGGCTGCACACGCGG
ACCCCGCTCCCCCTCCCCAACAAAGCACTGTGGAATCAAAAAGGGGGGAGGGGGGATGGAGGGGCGCGTC
ACACCCCCGCCCCACACCCTCACCTCGAGGTGAGCCCCACGTTCTGCTTCACTCTCCCCATCTCCCCCCC
CTCCCCACCCCCAATTTTGTATTTATTTATTTTTTAATTATTTTGTGCAGCGATGGGGGCGGGGGGGGGG
GGGGCGCGCGCCAGGCGGGGCGGGGCGGGGCGAGGGGCGGGGCGGGGCGAGGCGGAGAGGTGCGGCGGCA
GCCAATCAGAGCGGCGCGCTCCGAAAGTTTCCTTTTATGGCGAGGCGGCGGCGGCGGCGGCCCTATAAAA
AGCGAAGCGCGCGGCGGGCGGGAGTCGCTGCGCGCTGCCTTCGCCCCGTGCCCCGCTCCGCCGCCGCCTC
GCGCCGCCCGCCCCGGCTCTGACTGACCGCGTTACTCCCACAGGTGAGCGGGCGGGACGGCCCTTCTCCT
CCGGGCTGTAATTAGCGCTTGGTTTAATGACGGCTCGTTTCTTTTCTGTGGCTGCGTGAAAGCCTTAAAG
GGCTCCGGGAGGGCCCTTTGTGCGGGGGGGAGCGGCTCGGGGGGTGCGTGCGTGTGTGTGTGCGTGGGGA
GCGCCGCGTGCGGCTCCGCGCTGCCCGGCGGCTGTGAGCGCTGCGGGCGCGGCGCGGGGCTTTGTGCGCT
CCGCAGTGTGCGCGAGGGGAGCGCGGCCGGGGGCGGTGCCCCGCGGTGCGGGGGGGGCTGCGAGGGGAAC
AAAGGCTGCGTGCGGGGTGTGTGCGTGGGGGGGTGAGCAGGGGGTGTGGGCGCGGCGGTCGGGCTGTAAC
CCCCCCCTGCACCCCCCTCCCCGAGTTGCTGAGCACGGCCCGGCTTCGGGTGCGGGGCTCCGTGCGGGGC
GTGGCGCGGGGCTCGCCGTGCCGGGCGGGGGGTGGCGGCAGGTGGGGGTGCCGGGCGGGGCGGGGCCGCC
TCGGGCCGGGGAGGGCTCGGGGGAGGGGCGCGGCGGCCCCCGGAGCGCCGGCGGCTGTCGAGGCGCGGCG
AGCCGCAGCCATTGCCTTTTATGGTAATCGTGCGAGAGGGCGCAGGGACTTCCTTTGTCCCAAATCTGTG
CGGAGCCGAAATCTGGGAGGCGCCGCCGCACCCCCTCTAGCGGGCGCGGGGCGAAGCGGTGCGGCGCCGG
CAGGAAGGAAATGGGCGGGGAGGGCCTTCGTGCGTCGCCGCGCCGCCGTCCCCTTCTCCATCTCCAGCCT
CGGGGCTGTCCGCAGGGGGACGGCTGCCTTCGGGGGGGACGGGGCAGGGCGGGGTTCGGCTTCTGGCGTG
TGACCGGCGGGGTTTATATCTTCCCTTCTCTGTTCCTCCGCAGCCCCCAAGCTAGCTCGAGATGCGCGAG
ATCGTGCACATCCAGGCGGGCCAGTGTGGCAACCAGATCGGCGCTAAGTTTTGGGAGGTGATAAGCGATG
AGCATGGCATCGACCCCACTGGCAGTTACCATGGCGACAGTGACTTGCAGCTGGAGAGGATCAATGTGTA
CTACAATGAAGCTGCTGGCAACAAATATGTACCTCGGGCCATCCTAGTGGACCTGGAGCCGGGCACCATG
GACTCAGTGAGGTCGGGACCATTCGGCCAGATCTTCAGGCCAGACAACTTTGTGTTCGGCCAGAGTGGTG
CAGGAAATAACTGGGCAAAAGGCCACTACACAGAGGGGGCCGAGCTGGTGGACTCTGTCCTAGATGTGGT
GAGGAAGGAGTCTGAAAGCTGTGACTGTCTCCAGGGTTTCCAGCTGACCCACTCACTGGGGGGAGGCACT
GGCTCAGGCATGGGGACCCTGCTCATCAGCAAGATCAGAGAGGAGTACCCAGACCGCATCATGAACACCT
TCAGCGTCATGCCCTCACCCAAGGTCTCTGATACTGTGGTGGAGCCCTATAATGCCACCCTCTCAGTGCA
CCAGCTGGTAGAGAACACAGATGAAACCTATTCCATTGACAATGAGGCTCTGTATGACATCTGTTTCCGC
ACCCTGAAGCTGACCACACCCACCTATGGCGATCTCAACCACCTGGTGTCAGCCACCATGAGTGGAGTGA
CCACCTGCCTGCGCTTCCCAGGCCAGCTGAACGCAGACCTGCGCAAGCTGGCCGTGAACATGGTGCCATT
CCCACGCCTGCACTTCTTCATGCCAGGCTTTGCACCTCTGACCAGCCGGGGCAGCCAGCAGTACCGAGCC
CTGACGGTGCCCGAGCTGACCCAGCAGATGTTCGACTCCAAGAACATGATGGCTGCCTGCGACCCTCGCC
ATGGCCGCTACCTGACCGTGGCCGCCATTTTCCGTGGCCGCATGTCCATGAAGGAGGTGGATGAGCAGAT
GCTCAACGTGCAGAACAAGAACAGCAGCTACTTCGTGGAGTGGATCCCCAACAACGTCAAGACGGCCGTG
TGTGACATCCCTCCTCGTGGCCTCAAGATGTCAGCCACCTTCATTGGCAACAGCACTGCCATCCAGGAGC
TGTTCAAGCGCATCTCGGAGCAGTTCACTGCCATGTTCCGGCGCAAGGCTTTCCTGCACTGGTACACGGG
TGAGGGCATGGACGAGATGGAGTTCACCGAGGCGGAGAGCAACATGAATGACCTGGTGTCTGAGTACCAG
CAGTACCAGGATGCCACGGCTGATGAGCAGGGCGAGTTCGAGGAGGAGGAGGGTGAAGATGAGGCTGGAA
GTTCAGGAGGTTCTAGTATGAGTGCGATTAAGCCAGACATGAAGATCAAACTCCGTATGGAAGGCAACGT
AAACGGGCACCACTTTGTGATCGACGGAGATGGTACAGGCAAGCCTTTTGAGGGAAAACAGAGTATGGAT
CTTGAAGTCAAAGAGGGCGGACCTCTGCCTTTTGCCTTTGATATCCTGACCACTGCATTCCATTACGGCA
ACAGGGTATTCGCCAAATATCCAGACAACATACAAGACTATTTTAAGCAGTCGTTTCCTAAGGGGTATTC
GTGGGAACGAAGCTTGACTTTCGAAGACGGGGGCATTTGCAACGCCAGAAACGACATAACAATGGAAGGG
GACACTTTCTATAATAAAGTTCGATTTTATGGTACCAACTTTCCCGCCAATGGTCCAGTTATGCAGAAGA
AGACGCTGAAATGGGAGCCCTCCACTGAGAAAATGTATGTGCGTGATGGAGTGCTGACGGGTGATATTGA
GATGGCTTTGTTGCTTGAAGGAAATGCCCATTACCGATGTGACTTCAGAACTACTTACAAAGCTAAGGAG
AAGGGTGTCAAGTTACCAGGCGCCCACTTTGTGGACCACTGCATTGAGATTTTAAGCCATGACAAAGATT
ACAACAAGGTTAAGCTGTATGAGCATGCTGTTGCTCATTCTGGATTGCCTGACAATGCCAGACGATTAAT
CTAGAAGCTTCGAATTCTGCAGTCG
Features (pLannotate 1.2.2; 17 found; start..end, strand, type, name):
     42..127     +  CDS            large T antigen (fragment): large T antigen from SV40 (simian virus 40)
    150..284     +  polyA_signal   SV40 poly(A) signal: SV40 polyadenylation signal
    322..338     -  protein_bind   lac operator: The lac repressor binds to the lac operator to inhibit transcription in E. coli. This inhibition can be relieved by adding lactose or isopropyl-β-D-thiogalactopyranoside (IPTG). lac repressor encoded by lacI
    346..376     -  promoter       lac promoter: promoter for the E. coli lac operon
    391..412     -  protein_bind   CAP binding site: CAP binding activates transcription in the presence of cAMP. E. coli catabolite activator protein
    425..517     -  CDS            lacI (fragment): lac repressor; lacI; The lac repressor binds to the lac operator to inhibit transcription in E. coli. This inhibition can be relieved by adding lactose or isopropyl-β-D-thiogalactopyranoside (IPTG).
    700..1288    -  rep_origin     ori: high-copy-number ColE1/pMB1/pBR322/pUC origin of replication
   1459..2319    -  CDS            AmpR: β-lactamase; bla; confers resistance to ampicillin, carbenicillin, and related antibiotics
   2320..2424    -  promoter       AmpR promoter: bla
   2519..2554    +  CDS            rop (fragment): Rop protein, which maintains plasmids at low copy number; rop
   2656..2755    +  misc_feature   bom (fragment): basis of mobility region from pBR322
   2761..2915    -  CDS            lacZα (fragment): LacZα fragment of β-galactosidase; lacZ fragment
   4715..4990    +  promoter       chicken β-actin promoter: No description available
   4991..5960    +  intron         chimeric intron: chimera between introns from chicken β-actin and rabbit β-globin
   6012..7346    +  CDS            TUBB2A: TBB2A_HUMAN - Also known as TUBB2. Experimental evidence at protein level: Swiss-Prot protein existence level 1. Tubulin is the major constituent of microtubules. It binds two moles of GTP, one at an exchangeable site on the beta chain and one at a non-exchangeable site on the alpha chain (By similarity). From Homo sapiens (Human).
   7368..8045    +  CDS            mEos3.2: mEos3.2 is a photoconvertible green/yellow fluorescent protein published in 2012, derived from Lobophyllia hemprichii. It is reported to be a rapidly-maturing monomer with moderate acid sensitivity.
   8055..23      +  misc_feature   MCS (fragment) (across the origin): multiple cloning site
