[The description below was written by a language model from this plasmid's Addgene catalogue record and pLannotate feature annotations shown in this document.]
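Description:
pBetaActin-TUBB2a-mEos3.2 is a mammalian expression plasmid of about 8.1 kb, built on a backbone recorded as P_actin, that produces β-tubulin fused to a photoconvertible fluorescent protein. It is propagated in E. coli as a high-copy plasmid through a ColE1/pUC-type origin and selected with ampicillin via the β-lactamase gene and its native promoter. The annotation also picks up backbone remnants with no evident role in the construct: fragments of lacI, lacZα, rop and the pBR322 bom region, together with a lac promoter, operator and CAP site. No mammalian selection marker is annotated. A stretch of roughly 1.8 kb upstream of the promoter carries no annotated features. The sequence record is labelled a partial NGS result.

The expression cassette starts with the chicken β-actin promoter, followed by a chimeric chicken β-actin/rabbit β-globin intron, a pairing that generally supports strong expression in many mammalian cell types. Downstream lies the Tubb2a coding sequence, listed in the catalogue as mouse; the annotation tool matched it to the human TUBB2A protein, which probably reflects the high conservation of β-tubulins. After a short gap, presumably a linker, comes mEos3.2, placing the monomeric tag at the C-terminus of tubulin. A residual multiple cloning site, a small SV40 large T antigen fragment and the SV40 polyadenylation signal close the transcription unit.

The labelled tubulin is intended to mark microtubules green. Local UV illumination converts mEos3.2 to red emission, so defined patches of microtubules can be marked. The associated study addressed microtubule retrograde flow and neuronal polarization, so the marked patches were presumably followed over time in living neurons.
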