Addgene plasmid #191320: pBetaActin-TUBB2a-mEos3.2
Purpose: Expresses fuorescently labeled beta tubulin to allow photoconversion of microtubule patches from green to red fluorescent with UV light
Depositing lab: Frank Bradke. Depositing organization: Deutsches Zentrum fuer Neurodegenerative Erkrankungen (DZNE). Publication: Microtubule retrograde flow retains neuronal polarization in a fluctuating state. Schelski M, Bradke F. Sci Adv. 2022 Nov 4;8(44):eabo2336. doi: 10.1126/sciadv.abo2336. Epub 2022 Nov 4. PubMed 36332023.
Backbone
  Vector backbone: P_actin
  Vector type: Mammalian Expression
Growth in bacteria
  Bacterial resistance: Ampicillin, 100 μg/mL
  Growth temperature: 37°C
  Growth strain: DH5alpha
  Copy number: High Copy
Gene/Insert
  Gene/Insert name: TUBB2a-mEos3.2
  Species: M. musculus (mouse)
  Entrez Gene: Tubb2a (a.k.a. M(beta)2, Tubb2)
  Cloning method: Ligation Independent Cloning
Terms and licenses: Academic/Nonprofit Terms; Industry Terms: Not Available to Industry
How to cite: pBetaActin-TUBB2a-mEos3.2 was a gift from Frank Bradke (Addgene plasmid # 191320 ; http://n2t.net/addgene:191320 ; RRID:Addgene_191320)
